>Addgene plasmid #48817 | pGGA008 | depositor full sequence | sequence record 71202 | Full Sequence
GACGAAAGGGCCTCGTGATACGCCTATTTTTATAGGTTAATGTCATGATAATAATGGTTTCTTAGACGTC
AGGTGGCACTTTTCGGGGAAATGTGCGCGGAACCCCTATTTGTTTATTTTTCTAAATACATTCAAATATG
TATCCGCTCATGAGACAATAACCCTGATAAATGCTTCAATAATATTGAAAAAGGAAGAGTATGAGTATTC
AACATTTCCGTGTCGCCCTTATTCCCTTTTTTGCGGCATTTTGCCTTCCTGTTTTTGCTCACCCAGAAAC
GCTGGTGAAAGTAAAAGATGCTGAAGATCAGTTGGGTGCACGAGTGGGTTACATCGAACTGGATCTCAAC
AGCGGTAAGATCCTTGAGAGTTTTCGCCCCGAAGAACGTTTTCCAATGATGAGCACTTTTAAAGTTCTGC
TATGTGGCGCGGTATTATCCCGTATTGACGCCGGGCAAGAGCAACTCGGTCGCCGCATACACTATTCTCA
GAATGACTTGGTTGAGTACTCACCAGTCACAGAAAAGCATCTTACGGATGGCATGACAGTAAGAGAATTA
TGCAGTGCTGCCATAACCATGAGTGATAACACTGCGGCCAACTTACTTCTGACAACGATCGGAGGACCGA
AGGAGCTAACCGCTTTTTTGCACAACATGGGGGATCATGTAACTCGCCTTGATCGTTGGGAACCGGAGCT
GAATGAAGCCATACCAAACGACGAGCGTGACACCACGATGCCTGTAGCAATGGCAACAACGTTGCGCAAA
CTATTAACTGGCGAACTACTTACTCTAGCTTCCCGGCAACAATTAATAGACTGGATGGAGGCGGATAAAG
TTGCAGGACCACTTCTGCGCTCGGCCCTTCCGGCTGGCTGGTTTATTGCTGATAAATCTGGAGCCGGTGA
GCGTGGCTCTCGAGGTATCATTGCAGCACTGGGGCCAGATGGTAAGCCCTCCCGTATCGTAGTTATCTAC
ACGACGGGGAGTCAGGCAACTATGGATGAACGAAATAGACAGATCGCTGAGATAGGTGCCTCACTGATTA
AGCATTGGTAACTGTCAGACCAAGTTTACTCATATATACTTTAGATTGATTTAAAACTTCATTTTTAATT
TAAAAGGATCTAGGTGAAGATCCTTTTTGATAATCTCATGACCAAAATCCCTTAACGTGAGTTTTCGTTC
CACTGAGCGTCAGACCCCGTAGAAAAGATCAAAGGATCTTCTTGAGATCCTTTTTTTCTGCGCGTAATCT
GCTGCTTGCAAACAAAAAAACCACCGCTACCAGCGGTGGTTTGTTTGCCGGATCAAGAGCTACCAACTCT
TTTTCCGAAGGTAACTGGCTTCAGCAGAGCGCAGATACCAAATACTGTTCTTCTAGTGTAGCCGTAGTTA
GGCCACCACTTCAAGAACTCTGTAGCACCGCCTACATACCTCGCTCTGCTAATCCTGTTACCAGTGGCTG
CTGCCAGTGGCGATAAGTCGTGTCTTACCGGGTTGGACTCAAGACGATAGTTACCGGATAAGGCGCAGCG
GTCGGGCTGAACGGGGGGTTCGTGCACACAGCCCAGCTTGGAGCGAACGACCTACACCGAACTGAGATAC
CTACAGCGTGAGCTATGAGAAAGCGCCACGCTTCCCGAAGGGAGAAAGGCGGACAGGTATCCGGTAAGCG
GCAGGGTCGGAACAGGAGAGCGCACGAGGGAGCTTCCAGGGGGAAACGCCTGGTATCTTTATAGTCCTGT
CGGGTTTCGCCACCTCTGACTTGAGCGTCGATTTTTGTGATGCTCGTCAGGGGGGCGGAGCCTATGGAAA
AACGCCAGCAACGCGGCCTTTTTACGGTTCCTGGCCTTTTGCTGGCCTTTTGCTCACATGTTCTTTCCTG
CGTTATCCCCTGATTCTGTGGATAACCGTATTACCGCCTTTGAGTGAGCTGATACCGCTCGCCGCAGCCG
AACGACCGAGCGCAGCGAGTCAGTGAGCGAGGAAGCGGAAGAGCGCCCAATACGCAAACCGCCTCTCCCC
GCGCGTTGGCCGATTCATTAATGCAGCTGGCACGACAGGTTTCCCGACTGGAAAGCGGGCAGTGAGCGCA
ACGCAATTAATGTGAGTTAGCTCACTCATTAGGCACCCCAGGCTTTACACTTTATGCTTCCGGCTCGTAT
GTTGTGTGGAATTGTGAGCGGATAACAATTTCACACGAGCTATTTAGGTGACACTATAGAAGTGAAGCTT
GGTCTCAACCTCGGGATAGTTCCGACCTAGGATTGGATGCATGCGGAACCGCACGAGGGCGGGGCGGAAA
TTGACACACCACTCCTCTCCACGCACCGTTCAAGAGGTACGCGTATAGAGCCGTATAGAGCAGAGACGGA
GCACTTTCTGGTACTGTCCGCACGGGATGTCCGCACGGAGAGCCACAAACGAGCGGGGCCCCGTACGTGC
TCTCCTACCCCAGGATCGCATCCCCGCATAGCTGAACATCTATATAAAACATGAGACCGAATTCTCGCCC
TATAGTGAGTCGTATTACCTGGCCGTCGTTTTACAACGTCGTGACTGGGAAAACCCTGGCGTTACCCAAC
TTAATCGCCTTGCAGCACATCCCCCTTTCGCCAGCTGGCGTAATAGCGAAGAGGCCCGCACCGATCGCCC
TTCCCAACAGTTGCGCAGCCTGAATGGCGAATGGCGCCTGATGCGGTATTTTCTCCTTACGCATCTGTGC
GGTATTTCACACCGCATATGGTGCACTCTCAGTACAATCTGCTCTGATGCCGCATAGTTAAGCCAGCCCC
GACACCCGCCAACACCCGCTGACGCGCCCTGACGGGCTTGTCTGCTCCCGGCATCCGCTTACAGACAAGC
TGTGACCGTCTCCGGGAGCTGCATGTGTCAGAGGTTTTCACCGTCATCACCGAAACGCGCGA
Features (pLannotate 1.2.2; 12 found; start..end, strand, type, name):
     96..200     +  promoter       AmpR promoter: bla
    201..1061    +  CDS            AmpR: β-lactamase; bla; confers resistance to ampicillin, carbenicillin, and related antibiotics
   1232..1820    +  rep_origin     ori: high-copy-number ColE1/pMB1/pBR322/pUC origin of replication
   2003..2095    +  CDS            lacI (fragment): lac repressor; lacI; The lac repressor binds to the lac operator to inhibit transcription in E. coli. This inhibition can be relieved by adding lactose or isopropyl-β-D-thiogalactopyranoside (IPTG).
   2108..2129    +  protein_bind   CAP binding site: CAP binding activates transcription in the presence of cAMP. E. coli catabolite activator protein
   2144..2174    +  promoter       lac promoter: promoter for the E. coli lac operon
   2182..2198    +  protein_bind   lac operator: The lac repressor binds to the lac operator to inhibit transcription in E. coli. This inhibition can be relieved by adding lactose or isopropyl-β-D-thiogalactopyranoside (IPTG). lac repressor encoded by lacI
   2212..2230    +  promoter       SP6 promoter: promoter for bacteriophage SP6 RNA polymerase
   2519..2537    -  promoter       T7 promoter: promoter for bacteriophage T7 RNA polymerase
   2539..2691    +  CDS            lacZα (fragment): LacZα fragment of β-galactosidase; lacZ fragment
   2697..2796    -  misc_feature   bom (fragment): basis of mobility region from pBR322
   2898..1       -  CDS            rop (fragment) (across the origin): Rop protein, which maintains plasmids at low copy number; rop
