[The description below was written by a language model from this plasmid's Addgene catalogue record and pLannotate feature annotations shown in this document.]
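Description:
pGGA008 is a GreenGate entry module, a small Golden Gate-compatible cloning plasmid built on a pUC19 backbone and used as a building block for assembling plant transformation constructs. It is propagated in E. coli at high copy number through the ColE1/pUC-type origin of replication and is selected with ampicillin via the β-lactamase gene under its native bla promoter. The full sequence record is 2,932 nt. The annotation also picks up typical pUC-derived remnants: a lacI fragment, the CAP binding site, the lac promoter and operator, a lacZα fragment, and short bom and rop fragments. None of these has a role in the module's function.

The payload is a 246 bp alcA promoter, listed as synthetic in the record. According to the depositor's notes it is flanked directly on each side by a BsaI recognition site. The automated feature table does not annotate the promoter or the BsaI sites, but it leaves an unannotated gap between an SP6 promoter and an oppositely oriented T7 promoter that matches the depositor's coordinates. These phage promoter sequences bracket the insert and commonly serve as sequencing primer sites. Because BsaI is a type IIS enzyme that cuts outside its recognition sequence, digestion releases the promoter with defined overhangs. This allows it to be ligated in a fixed order with the other GreenGate modules into a destination vector in a single reaction. The alcA promoter is generally known as the target promoter of the ethanol-inducible alc switch, which depends on the AlcR transcription factor. That factor is not present on this plasmid and would have to be supplied separately. The record itself states only that the plasmid provides the alcA promoter as a GreenGate module.
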