Addgene plasmid #48817: pGGA008
Purpose: Provides the alcA promoter as GreenGate module.
Depositing lab: Jan Lohmann. Depositing organization: Universitaet Heidelberg. Publication: GreenGate - A Novel, Versatile, and Efficient Cloning System for Plant Transgenesis. Lampropoulos A, Sutikovic Z, Wenzl C, Maegele I, Lohmann JU, Forner J. PLoS One. 2013 Dec 20;8(12):e83043. doi: 10.1371/journal.pone.0083043. PubMed 24376629.
Backbone
  Vector backbone: pUC19
  Backbone size w/o insert (bp): 2686
  Vector type: Golden Gate compatible cloning vector
Growth in bacteria
  Bacterial resistance: Ampicillin, 100 μg/mL
  Growth temperature: 37°C
  Growth strain: DH5alpha
  Copy number: High Copy
Gene/Insert
  Gene/Insert name: alcA promoter
  Species: Synthetic
  Insert size (bp): 246
  Cloning method: Unknown
Terms and licenses: Academic/Nonprofit Terms; Industry Terms: Not Available to Industry
Depositor comments: This plasmid is designed for Golden Gate cloning using the BsaI enzyme. Plasmid Features (listed as bp in full plasmid sequence): BsaI site #1 = 2241-2251bp alcA promoter = 2252-2497bp BsaI site #2 = 2498-2508bp
How to cite: pGGA008 was a gift from Jan Lohmann (Addgene plasmid # 48817 ; http://n2t.net/addgene:48817 ; RRID:Addgene_48817)
