>Addgene plasmid #48817 | pGGA008 | depositor partial sequence | sequence record 71203 | alcA promoter
CGGGATAGTTCCGACCTAGGATTGGATGCATGCGGAACCGCACGAGGGCGGGGCGGAAATTGACACACCA
CTCCTCTCCACGCACCGTTCAAGAGGTACGCGTATAGAGCCGTATAGAGCAGAGACGGAGCACTTTCTGG
TACTGTCCGCACGGGATGTCCGCACGGAGAGCCACAAACGAGCGGGGCCCCGTACGTGCTCTCCTACCCC
AGGATCGCATCCCCGCATAGCTGAACATCTATATAA
