>Addgene plasmid #48817 | pGGA008 | addgene partial sequence | sequence record 72372 | Lac-promoter 5'-CACTTTATGCTTCCGGCTCG-3'
CACGAGCTATTTAGGTGACACTATAGAAGTGAAGCTTGGTCTCAACCTCGGGATAGTTCCGACCTAGGAT
TGGATGCATGCGGAACCGCACGAGGGCGGGGCGGAAATTGACACACCACTCCTCTCCACGCACCGTTCAA
GAGGTACGCGTATAGAGCCGTATAGAGCAGAGACGGAGCACTTTCTGGTACTGTCCGCACGGGATGTCCG
CACGGAGAGCCACAAACGAGCGGGGCCCCGTACGTGCTCTCCTACCCCAGGATCGCATCCCCGCATAGCT
GAACATCTATATAAAACATGAGACCGAATTCTCGCCCTATAGTGAGTCGTATTACCTGGCCGTCGTTTTA
CAACGTCGTGACTGGGAAAACCCTGGCGTTACCCAACTTAATCGCCTTGCAGCACATCCCCCTTTCGCCA
GCTGGCGTAATAGCGAAGAGGCCCGCACCGATCGCCCTTCCCAACAGTTGCGCAGCCTGAATGGCGAATG
GCGCCTGATGCGGTATTTTCTCCTTACGCATCTGTGCGGTATTTCACACCGCATATGGTGCACTCTCAGT
ACAATCTGCTCTGATGCCGCATAGTTAAGCCAGCCCCGACACCCGCCAACACCCGCTGACGCGCCCTGAC
GGGCTTGTCTGCTCCCGGCATCCGCTTACAGACAAGCTGTGACCGTCTCCGGGAGCTGCATGTGTCAGAG
GTTTTCACCGTCATCACCGAAACGCGCGAGACGAAAGGGCCTCGTGATACGCCTATTTTTATAGGTTAAT
GTCATGA
